Addgene plasmid #153619: pGBW-m4252842
Purpose: Mammalian expression plasmid for SARS-CoV-2 ORF7b
Depositing lab: Ginkgo Bioworks & Benjie Chen. Depositing organization: Ginkgo Bioworks.
Backbone
  Vector backbone: pTwist_CMV_Puro_6 with AarI site removed
  Backbone size w/o insert (bp): 6080
  Vector type: Mammalian Expression
  Selectable markers: Puromycin
Growth in bacteria
  Bacterial resistance: Ampicillin, 100 μg/mL
  Growth temperature: 37°C
  Growth strain: DH5alpha
  Copy number: High Copy
Gene/Insert
  Gene/Insert name: SARS-CoV-2 ORF7b
  Species: Severe acute respiratory syndrome coronavirus 2
  Insert size (bp): 125
  Mutation: wt
  Entrez Gene: ORF7b (a.k.a. GU280_gp08)
  Promoter: CMV
  Tag / fusion protein: Cleavable TEV;TapTag (C terminal on backbone)
  Cloning method: Unknown
Resource information
  A portion of this plasmid was derived from a plasmid made by: GinkgoBioworks
Depositor comments: NCBI reference sequence: 43740574
How to cite: pGBW-m4252842 was a gift from Ginkgo Bioworks & Benjie Chen (Addgene plasmid # 153619 ; http://n2t.net/addgene:153619 ; RRID:Addgene_153619)
