[The description below was written by a language model from this plasmid's Addgene catalogue record and pLannotate feature annotations shown in this document.]
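Description:
pGBW-m4252842 is a mammalian expression plasmid for the SARS-CoV-2 accessory protein ORF7b, built on a pTwist_CMV_Puro_6 backbone from which an AarI site was removed. It is maintained in E. coli through a high-copy ColE1/pUC-type origin and an ampicillin resistance gene (β-lactamase). For selection in mammalian cells it carries a puromycin N-acetyltransferase cassette, which the feature table shows is driven by the human ubiquitin C promoter and closed by a synthetic poly(A) signal. The sequenced record is 6,800 nt, somewhat larger than the sum of the listed backbone and insert sizes; the record does not explain the difference.

The wild-type ORF7b coding sequence sits on the reverse strand downstream of the CMV enhancer and promoter. It is fused at its C terminus to a backbone-encoded, TEV-cleavable tandem affinity purification (TAP) tag. The annotation is consistent with this: immediately after ORF7b lie a short fragment matching myosin light chain kinase, which likely corresponds to a calmodulin-binding peptide, and a fragment of Staphylococcus aureus protein A, whose domains bind immunoglobulin. The TEV site itself is not annotated separately. The SV40 poly(A) region adjacent to the end of the fusion is annotated on the opposite strand, so the table does not clearly identify the terminating signal for this transcript. Bacterial rrnG and T7 terminators and β-globin insulator elements flank the cassettes, presumably to limit read-through and interference between units.

The design suits transient or puromycin-selected expression of tagged ORF7b in mammalian cells. The tag would permit two-step affinity purification with TEV release, for example to recover the viral protein with associated host factors, although the record states only the expression purpose.
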