Features (pLannotate 1.2.2; 21 found; start..end, strand, type, name):
    107..155     +  polyA_signal   poly(A) signal: synthetic polyadenylation signal
    173..219     +  terminator     T7 terminator: transcription terminator for bacteriophage T7 RNA polymerase
    224..295     -  misc_feature   5' β-globin insulator: insulator upstream of the human β-globin locus (Farrell et al., 2002)
    447..583     -  terminator     rrnG terminator: transcription terminator from the E. coli ribosomal RNA rrnG operon (Albrechtsen et al., 1991)
    596..1456    -  CDS            AmpR: β-lactamase; bla; confers resistance to ampicillin, carbenicillin, and related antibiotics
   1722..1770    -  polyA_signal   poly(A) signal: synthetic polyadenylation signal
   1799..2396    -  CDS            PuroR (fragment): puromycin N-acetyltransferase; pac from Streptomyces; confers resistance to puromycin
   2400..3609    -  promoter       UbC promoter: human ubiquitin C promoter
   3873..3937    +  CDS            bla(M) (fragment): β-lactamase lacking the signal sequence; bla(M); allows cytosolic expression of β-lactamase
   4109..4697    +  rep_origin     ori: high-copy-number ColE1/pMB1/pBR322/pUC origin of replication
   4923..4994    -  misc_feature   3' β-globin insulator: insulator downstream of the human β-globin locus (Farrell et al., 2002)
   5039..5175    -  terminator     rrnG terminator: transcription terminator from the E. coli ribosomal RNA rrnG operon (Albrechtsen et al., 1991)
   5205..5251    -  terminator     T7 terminator: transcription terminator for bacteriophage T7 RNA polymerase
   5274..5343    +  CDS            large T antigen (fragment): large T antigen from SV40 (simian virus 40)
   5366..5487    +  polyA_signal   SV40 poly(A) signal: SV40 polyadenylation signal
   5552..5902    -  CDS            spa (fragment): SPA_STAAU - Experimental evidence at protein level: Swiss-Prot protein existence level 1. Plays a role in the inhibition of the host innate and adaptive immune responses. Possesses five immunoglobulin-binding domains that capture both the fragment crystallizable region (Fc region) and the Fab region (part of Ig that identifies antigen) of immunoglobulins (By similarity). In turn, Staphylococcus aureus is protected from phagocytic killing via inhibition of Ig Fc region. In addition, the host elicited B-cell response is prevented due to a decrease of antibody-secreting cell proliferation that en
   5984..6061    -  CDS            MYLK2 (fragment): MYLK2_HUMAN - Experimental evidence at protein level: Swiss-Prot protein existence level 1. Implicated in the level of global muscle contraction and cardiac function. Phosphorylates a specific serine in the N-terminus of a myosin light chain. From Homo sapiens (Human).
   6116..6244    -  CDS            NS7B_SARS2: Experimental evidence at protein level: Swiss-Prot protein existence level 1. From Severe acute respiratory syndrome coronavirus 2 (2019-nCoV) (SARS-CoV-2).
   6319..6370    -  promoter       CMVd2 promoter: truncated human cytomegalovirus (CMV) immediate early promoter that yields moderately reduced expression relative to the full-length promoter
   6433..6450    +  promoter       CMV promoter (fragment): human cytomegalovirus (CMV) immediate early promoter
   6523..26      -  enhancer       CMV enhancer (across the origin): human cytomegalovirus immediate early enhancer
>Addgene plasmid #153619 | pGBW-m4252842 | addgene full sequence | sequence record 300567 | Ginkgo NGS Result
GGCCATTTACCGTAAGTTATGTAACGCGGAACTCCATATATGGGCTATGAACTAATGACCCCGTAATTGA
TTACTAGATCTGGCTACACTCGATCAGCAGTTAGATAATAAAATCGCTATCCATCGAAGATGGATGTGTG
TTGGTTTTTTGTGTGTGTAACGCAACGATTGATAGCATAACCCCTTGGGGCCTCTAAACGGGTCTTGAGG
GGTTTTTTGAATTGAGAGGTAGCTGAAGCTGCTGTTATGACCACTAGAGGGAAGAAGATACCTGTGGAGC
TAATGGTCCAAGATGTCGGGAGCCGCGATCGCTGCCAAAAAGGTAAGCTGACGATAGCTGACGAGATTCG
ATGCCCGACGAGCAAATGAGCGCCACGGCTGTTCGCGTAAGCTCGAAACGACGGAGATTCGATAGAGCCA
GAGTCGAGTTTAAACGATTCGGGATCTTAAGGATAAATTTCTGGTAAGGAGGACACGTATGGAAGTGGGC
AAGTTGGGGAAGCCGTATCCGTTGCTGAATCTGGCATATGTGGGAGTATAAGACGCGCAGCGTCGCATCA
GGCATTTTTTTCTGCGCCAATGCACCTAGAATCGGTTACCAATGCTTAATCAGTGAGGCACCTATCTCAG
CGATCTGTCTATTTCGTTCATCCATAGTTGCCTGACTCCCCGTCGTGTAGATAACTACGATACGGGAGGG
CTTACCATCTGGCCCCAGTGCTGCAATGATACCGCGAGACCCACGCTCACCGGCTCCAGATTTATCAGCA
ATAAACCAGCCAGCCGGAAGGGCCGAGCGCAGAAGTGGTCCTGCAACTTTATCCGCCTCCATCCAGTCTA
TCAACTGTTGCCGGGAAGCTAGAGTAAGTAGTTCGCCAGTTAATAGTTTACGCAAGGTTGTTGCCATTGC
TACAGGCATCGTGGTGTCACGCTCGTCGTTTGGTATGGCTTCATTCAGCTCCGGTTCCCAACGATCAAGG
CGAGTTACATGATCCCCCATGTTGTGCAAAAAAGCGGTTAGCTCCTTCGGTCCTCCAATCGTTGTCAGAA
GTAAGTTGGCCGCAGTGTTATCACTCATGGTTATGGCAGCACTGCATAATTCTCTTACTGTCATGCCATC
CGTAAGATGCTTTTCTGTGACTGGTGAATACTCAACCAAGTCATTCTGAGAATAGTGTATGCGGCGACCG
AGTTGCTCTTGCCCGGCGTCAATACGGGATAATACCGCGCCACATAGCAGAACTTTAAAAGTGCTCATCA
TTGGAAAGCGTTCTTCGGGGCGAAAACTCTCAAGGATCTTACCGCTGTTGAGATCCAGTTCGATGTAACC
CACTCGCGCACCCAACTGATCTTCAGCATCTTTTACTTTCACCAGCGTTTCTGGGTGAGCAAAAACAGGA
AGGCAAAATGCCGCAAAAAAGGGAATAAGGGCGACACGGAAATGTTGAATACTCATGCGAAAGCCTCCTG
CTGATCCTGTCTCTTGATAGATGTTTGCAAAAGCTAGGACTCGATTATACGTTGACCGATCAGACTATCA
ATATCTAGGTTTAAACAGATCGGTACGCTGCCGTGACCAGGCTTGAGTACAATATCTGACGATTGGACTT
CCTGGGTCCCAAGCTGGATTCCGACTGGCTGACTGCCAAGCAACGATATGGATCGTCGAGACTCGCACTG
AGAGGATCGTTCTCGGTACACCAGGCGCGCCTAGCGTTACACACACAAAAAACCAACACACATCCATCTT
CGATGGATAGCGATTTTATTATCTAAGACTAGGCTTACATACTAGCCTAGGCACCGGGCTTGCGGGTCAT
GCACCAGGTGCGCGGTCCTTCGGGCACCTCGACGTCGGCGGTGACGGTGAAGCCGAGCCGCTCGTAGAAG
GGGAGGTTGCGGGGCGCGGAGGTCTCCAGGAAGGCGGGCACCCCGGCGCGCTCGGCGGCCTCCACTCCGG
GGAGCACGACGGCGCTGCCCAGACCCTTGCCCTGGTGGTCGGGCGAGACGCCGACGGTGGCCAGGAACCA
CGCGGGCTCCTTGGGCCGGTGCGGCGCCAGGAGGCCCTCCATCTGTTGCTGCGCGGCCAGCCGGGAACCG
CTCAACTCGGCCATGCGCGGGCCGATCTCGGCGAACACCGCCCCCGCTTCGACGCTCTCCGGCGTGGTCC
AGACCGCCACCGCGGCGCCGTCGTCCGCGACCCACACCTTGCCGATGTCGAGCCCGACGCGCGTGAGGAA
GAGTTCTTGCAGCTCGGTGACCCGCTCGATGTGGCGGTCCGGATCGACGGTGTGGCGCGTGGCGGGGTAG
TCGGCGAACGCGGCGGCGAGGGTGCGTACGGCCCTGGGGACGTCGTCGCGGGTGGCGAGGCGCACCGTGG
GCTTGTACTCGGTCATGTTGTCTAACAAAAAAGCCAAAAACGGCCAGAATTTAGCGGACAATTTACAAGT
CTAACACTGAAAATTACATATTGACCCAAATGATTACATTTCAAAAGGTGCCTAAAAAACTTCACAAAAC
ACACTCGCCAACCCCGAGCGCATAGTTCAAAACCGGAGCTTCAGCTACTTAAGAAGATAGGTACATAAAA
CCGACCAAAGAAACTGACGCCTCACTTATCCCTCCCCTCACCAGAGGTCCGGCGCCTGTCGATTCAGGAG
AGCCTACCCTAGGCCCGAACCCTGCGTCCTGCGACGGAGAAAAGCCTACCGCACACCTACCGGCTGGTGG
CCCCACCCTGCATTATAAGCCAACAGAACGGGTGACGTCACGACACGACGAGGGCGCGCGCTCCCAAAGG
TACGGGTGCACTGCCCAACGGCACCGCCATAACTGCCGCCCCCGCAACAGACGACAAACCGAGTTCTCCA
GTCAGTGACAAACTTCACGTCAGGGTCCCCAGATGGTGCCCAGCCCATCTCACCCGAATAAGAGCTTTCC
CGCATTAGCGAAGGGCTCAAGACCTTGGGTTCTTGCCGCCCACCATGCCCCCCACCTTGTTTCAACGACC
TCACAGCCCGCCTCACAAGCGTCTTCCATTCAAGACTCGGGAACAGCCGCCATTTTGCTGCGCTCCCCCC
AACCCCCAGTTCAGGGCAACCTTGCTCGCGGACCCAGACTACAGCCCTTGGCGGTCTCTCCACACGCTTC
CGTCCCACCGAGCGGCCCGGCGGCCACGAAAGCCCCGGCCAGCCCAGCAGCCCGCTACTCACCAAGTGAC
GATCACAGCGATCCACAAACAAGAACCGCGACCCAAATCCCGGCTGCGACGGAACTAGCTGTGCCACACC
CGGCGCGTCCTTATATAATCATCGGCGTTCACCGCCCCACGGAGATCCCTCCGCAGAATCGCCGAGAAGG
GACTACTTTTCCTCGCCTGTTCCGCTCTCTGGAAAGAAAACCAGTGCCCTAGAGTCACCCAAGTCCCGTC
CTAAAATGTCCTTCTGCTGATACTGGGGTTCTAAGGCCGAGTCTTATGAGCAGCGGGCCGCTGTCCTGAG
CGTCCGGGCGGAAGGATCAGGACGCTCCTGCGCCCTTCGTCTGACGTGGCAGCGCTCGCCGTGACGAGGG
GGGCGCCCGCGGGAGGCGCCAAAACCCGGCGCGGAGGCCAGGCGCGCCCCGATTTCGATATTCCTCGGAT
CTCGGATAGATCGGGATTGAGGATGTAGGTTGAACTTCTCTCGGGTGATCCCGATCTCGGATATTCGGGA
TTGGAGTAATACCTGGCGATAGGCGCTGCCAAGCAATAGCCAAGGCGCAAGGCCGGCCAAGAGACTTGCG
ATAGTTCGTTCGAGAGGTAGCCTGCAAGATGGATCGGACGAAAGGTTTGAAGATTTTCCGACGAGGGCCT
TGGAGAGTTCGGAAATTTAAATGCAACTATGGATGAACGAAATAGACAGATCGCTGAGATAGGTGCCTCA
CTGATTAAGCATTGGTAACTGTCAGACCAAGTTTACTCATATATACTTTAGATTGATTTAAAACTTCATT
TTTAATTTAAAAGGATCTAGGTGAAGATCCTTTTTGATAATCTCATGACCAAAATCCCTTAACGTGAGTT
TTCGTTCCACTGAGCGTCAGACCCCGTAGAAAAGATCAAAGGATCTTCTTGAGATCCTTTTTTTCTGCGC
GTAATCTGCTGCTTGCAAACAAAAAAACCACCGCTACCAGCGGTGGTTTGTTTGCCGGATCAAGAGCTAC
CAACTCTTTTTCCGAAGGTAACTGGCTTCAGCAGAGCGCAGATACCAAATACTGTTCTTCTAGTGTAGCC
GTAGTTAGGCCACCACTTCAAGAACTCTGTAGCACCGCCTACATACCTCGCTCTGCTAATCCTGTTACCA
GTGGCTGCTGCCAGTGGCGATAAGTCGTGTCTTACCGGGTTGGACTCAAGACGATAGTTACCGGATAAGG
CGCAGCGGTCGGGCTGAACGGGGGGTTCGTGCACACAGCCCAGCTTGGAGCGAACGACCTACACCGAACT
GAGATACCTACAGCGTGAGCTATGAGAAAGCGCCACGCTTCCCGAAGGGAGAAAGGCGGACAGGTATCCG
GTAAGCGGCAGGGTCGGAACAGGAGAGCGCACGAGGGAGCTTCCAGGGGGAAACGCCTGGTATCTTTATA
GTCCTGTCGGGTTTCGCCACCTCTGACTTGAGCGTCGATTTTTGTGATGCTCGTCAGGGGGGCGGAGCCT
ATGGAAAAACGCCAGCAACGCGGCCTTTTTACGGTTCCTGGCCTTTTGCTGGCCTTTTGCTCACATGATT
TAAATGAAACTCGTAATCGGAGAACGGGTGCAATAGCAAGGACCAGATCGAACTTGACTGACGCAATTCT
GAGCGTAGTCGAAACCCAGACAAGTCGATCTCGCCAAGTAGCTGACTTGACTGGTTAATTAAGTTTCGAT
AGCCCAAGGTAACCAATGAGATTAGGGAGGGAAGAAAGTTTGATGAACTACTTCTGACCCCTAGTGGTGT
CCAGAAAAGACCATTAAAGGAATGTCTTGATCGAAATCGAGAGATCGCCTGCAGGATAGCTGACGACCTT
AAGGATAAATTTCTGGTAAGGAGGACACGTATGGAAGTGGGCAAGTTGGGGAAGCCGTATCCGTTGCTGA
ATCTGGCATATGTGGGAGTATAAGACGCGCAGCGTCGCATCAGGCATTTTTTTCTGCGCCAATGCCGGTA
GATAGCAATCCGGCCCGAGGGGCACAAAAAACCCCTCAAGACCCGTTTAGAGGCCCCAAGGGGTTATGCT
ACGATACCGATAGAGATGGGCCAATACCACATTTGTAGAGGTTTTACTTGCTTTAAAAAACCTCCCACAC
CTCCCCCTGAACCTGAAACATAAAATGAATGCAATTGTTGTTGTTAACTTGTTTATTGCAGCTTATAATG
GTTACAAATAAAGCAATAGCATCACAAATTTCACAAATAAAGCATTTTTTTCACTGCATTCTAGTTGTGG
TTTGTCCAAACTCATCAATGTATCTTATCATGTCTGTGAGCTGAAGGTACGCTGTATCTCAGTCAGTCAA
GCTAGCTTATTGATGGTTCGCGTCTACTTTCGGGGCCTGGGCATCATTGAGCTTTTTGGCTTCCGCAAGC
AGGTTGGCACTCTGTGATGGATCGTCTTTTAGGGACTGGATAAATGCATTTCTTTGTTCCTCATTCAGAT
TAGGAAGGTGCAATATCTCGTAGAAAGCATTCTGCTGCTCCTTGTTAAACTTGTTATCAACTTTTGGAGC
CTGTGCGTCATTCAGCTTCTTGGCTTCGGCCAGGAGATTTGCAGACTGCGAGGGATCGTCTTTCAGGCTC
TGAATGAAAGCGTTGCGTTGCTCTTCGTTCAGATTTGGTAAGTGAAGGATCTCATAGAAAGCGTTCTGCT
GTTCTTTATTAAACTTGTTATCGACGGCCTCGTCATGTTGTGCCAAGCCAAATTCACCCTGGAAATAGAG
ATTCTCGGAGGCGGTCGTAGGAATGTCGTAATCTAGGGCGCCGCTTGAACTGATCTTTTTGAACCGGTTA
GCCGCAGACACTGCAATAAAGTTCTTCTTCCATCTCCTTTTCCAGGGATTTATCAGCCCCGGGATTCGCC
GTCCCGACTGAAAGTAAAGGTTTTCGGCGTGACAAGTTTCATTATGATCTTGCAGTTCAAGTGAGAACCA
AAAGATAATAAGCATAATTAAAACAAGGAATAGCAGAAAGGCTAAAAAGCACAAATAGAAGTCAATTAAT
GAAAGTTCAATCATGGTGGCGGCCGCTGGCGGGTGTGTCGAGTGGATGGTAGGATCGACAAAGATCTGAT
CTGACGGTTCACTAAACCAGCTCTGCTTATATAGACCTCCCACCGTACACGCCTACCGCCCATTTGCGTC
AATGGGGCGGAGTTGTTACGACATTTTGGAAAGTCCCGTTGATTTTGGTGCCAAAACAAACTCCCATTGA
CGTCAATGGGGTGGAGACTTGGAAATCCCCGTGAGTCAAACCGCTATCCACGCCCATTGATGTACTGCCA
AAACCGCATCAGCATGGTAATAGCGATGACTAATACGTAGATGTACTGCCAAGTAGGAAAGTCCCATAAG
GTCATGTACTGGGCATAATGCCAGGCGGGCCATTTACCGTCATTGACGTCAATAGGGGGCGTACTTGGCA
TATGATACACTTGATGTACTGCCAAGTGGGCAGTTTACCGTAAATACTCCACCCATTGACGTCAATGGAA
AGTCCCTATTGGCGTTACTATGGGAACATACGTCATTATTGACGTCAATGGGCGGGGGTCGTTGGGCGGT
CAGCCAGGCG
